Addgene plasmid #143873: TFORF0065
Purpose: Lentiviral vector for overexpressing transcription factor ORFs with unique 24-bp barcodes. Barcodes facilitate identification of transcription factors in pooled screens.
Depositing lab: Feng Zhang. Depositing organization: Broad Institute. Publication: A transcription factor atlas of directed differentiation. Joung J, Ma S, Tay T, Geiger-Schuller KR, Kirchgatterer PC, Verdine VK, Guo B, Arias-Garcia MA, Allen WE, Singh A, Kuksenko O, Abudayyeh OO, Gootenberg JS, Fu Z, Macrae RK, Buenrostro JD, Regev A, Zhang F. Cell. 2023 Jan 5;186(1):209-229.e26. doi: 10.1016/j.cell.2022.11.026. PubMed 36608654.
Backbone
  Vector backbone: pLX_TRC317
  Backbone manufacturer: Broad Institute Genetic Perturbation Platform
  Backbone size w/o insert (bp): 8264
  Vector type: Mammalian Expression, Lentiviral
  Selectable markers: Puromycin
Growth in bacteria
  Bacterial resistance: Ampicillin, 100 μg/mL
  Growth temperature: 30°C
  Growth strain: NEB Stable
  Copy number: High Copy
Gene/Insert
  Gene/Insert name: DENND4A
  Species: H. sapiens (human)
  Insert size (bp): 5822
  Entrez Gene: DENND4A (a.k.a. IRLB, MYCPBP)
  Promoter: EF1a
  Cloning method: Unknown
  Sequencing primers: 5′ GGGTGGAGACTGAAGTTAGGCCAG; 3′ CACATAGCGTAAAAGGAGCAACATAG
Terms and licenses: Academic/Nonprofit Terms; Industry Terms: Not Available to Industry
Depositor comments: NM_001144823,ENST00000443035 . The transcription factor ORF portion of this plasmid was synthesized by Genewiz. Please test multiple small colonies in case of plasmid recombination. To make this collection available in a timely manner, a portion of this collection was not fully sequenced by Addgene. If an Addgene verified full plasmid sequence is not available, please contact us prior to placing an order to request the full sequence.
How to cite: TFORF0065 was a gift from Feng Zhang (Addgene plasmid # 143873 ; http://n2t.net/addgene:143873 ; RRID:Addgene_143873)
