[The description below was written by a language model from this plasmid's Addgene catalogue record and pLannotate feature annotations shown in this document.]
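Description:
TFORF0065 is a third-generation-style, self-inactivating lentiviral expression plasmid built on the pLX_TRC317 backbone, one member of a barcoded collection of transcription factor ORF overexpression vectors. It is propagated in E. coli through a high-copy ColE1/pUC-type origin with ampicillin selection (AmpR under its own bla promoter) and also carries an f1 origin and remnants of a lac/lacZα cloning region flanked by T7 and T3 promoters. The depositor notes that the plasmid can recombine. This is a known risk with LTR-containing vectors, and here the insert is also large: the full sequenced record is about 14.1 kb.

The viral portion begins with an RSV promoter fused to a truncated HIV-1 5' LTR, which drives Tat-independent production of the genomic RNA in packaging cells. It is followed by the Ψ packaging signal with a gag fragment, and the RRE for Rev-dependent nuclear export. An SV40 early promoter/origin drives puromycin N-acetyltransferase for selection of transduced mammalian cells. Downstream, a cPPT/CTS element precedes the EF-1α promoter, which constitutively expresses the human DENND4A ORF (also known as IRLB or MYCPBP). This protein is annotated as a probable Rab10 guanine nucleotide exchange factor that has also been reported to bind an ISRE-like element in the MYC P2 promoter. The ORF portion was made synthetically. A WPRE after the ORF enhances transcript expression, and the ΔU3 3' LTR and an SV40 poly(A) signal close the cassette. The unique 24-bp barcode described in the record is not annotated in the feature table; a short U6 promoter fragment is annotated between the ORF and the WPRE. The construct is intended for transcription factor overexpression, where the barcode identifies the ORF in pooled screens such as directed-differentiation screens.
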