Features (pLannotate 1.2.2; 31 found; start..end, strand, type, name):
      5..231     +  promoter       RSV promoter: Rous sarcoma virus enhancer/promoter
    232..412     +  LTR            5' LTR (truncated): truncated 5' long terminal repeat (LTR) from HIV-1
    459..584     +  misc_feature   HIV-1 Ψ: packaging signal of human immunodeficiency virus type 1
    568..931     +  CDS            HIV-1 gag (fragment): gag protein from human immunodeficiency virus 1; gag
   1077..1310    +  misc_feature   RRE: The Rev response element (RRE) of HIV-1 allows for Rev-dependent mRNA export from the nucleus to the cytoplasm.
   1687..1713    +  CDS            Rev (fragment): human immunodeficiency virus 1 (HIV-1) Rev protein; rev; enhances nuclear export of unspliced and incompletely spliced viral mRNAs
   1720..1743    +  promoter       SV40 promoter (fragment): SV40 early promoter
   1744..1815    +  promoter       SV40 promoter (fragment): SV40 enhancer and early promoter
   1839..1974    +  rep_origin     SV40 ori: SV40 origin of replication
   2020..2616    +  CDS            PuroR (fragment): puromycin N-acetyltransferase; pac from Streptomyces; confers resistance to puromycin
   2665..2782    +  misc_feature   cPPT/CTS: central polypurine tract and central termination sequence of HIV-1
   2847..2913    +  CDS            small t antigen (fragment): SV40 (simian virus 40) small t antigen
   2920..4098    +  promoter       EF-1α promoter: strong constitutive promoter for human elongation factor EF-1α
   4115..9832    +  CDS            DENND4A: MYCPP_HUMAN - Also known as IRLB, MYCPBP. Experimental evidence at protein level: Swiss-Prot protein existence level 1. Probable guanine nucleotide exchange factor (GEF) which may activate RAB10. Promotes the exchange of GDP to GTP, converting inactive GDP-bound Rab proteins into their active GTP-bound form. According to PubMed:8056341, it may bind to ISRE-like element (interferon-stimulated response element) of MYC P2 promoter. From Homo sapiens (Human).
   9848..9901    +  promoter       U6 promoter (fragment): RNA polymerase III promoter for human U6 snRNA
   9943..10531   +  misc_feature   WPRE: woodchuck hepatitis virus posttranscriptional regulatory element
  10582..10601   +  misc_feature   cPPT/CTS (fragment): central polypurine tract and central termination sequence of HIV-1
  10603..10836   +  LTR            3' LTR (ΔU3): self-inactivating 3' long terminal repeat (LTR) from HIV-1
  10914..11035   +  polyA_signal   SV40 poly(A) signal: SV40 polyadenylation signal
  11075..11210   +  rep_origin     SV40 ori: SV40 origin of replication
  11231..11249   -  promoter       T7 promoter: promoter for bacteriophage T7 RNA polymerase
  11257..11412   +  CDS            lacZα (fragment): LacZα fragment of β-galactosidase; lacZ fragment
  11417..11845   +  rep_origin     f1 ori (sequence partly withheld): f1 bacteriophage origin of replication; arrow indicates direction of (+) strand synthesis
  11898..12002   +  promoter       AmpR promoter: bla
  12003..12863   +  CDS            AmpR: β-lactamase; bla; confers resistance to ampicillin, carbenicillin, and related antibiotics
  13034..13622   +  rep_origin     ori: high-copy-number ColE1/pMB1/pBR322/pUC origin of replication
  13805..13897   +  CDS            lacI (fragment): lac repressor; lacI; The lac repressor binds to the lac operator to inhibit transcription in E. coli. This inhibition can be relieved by adding lactose or isopropyl-β-D-thiogalactopyranoside (IPTG).
  13910..13931   +  protein_bind   CAP binding site: CAP binding activates transcription in the presence of cAMP. E. coli catabolite activator protein
  13946..13976   +  promoter       lac promoter: promoter for the E. coli lac operon
  13980..14002   +  protein_bind   lac operator (fragment): The lac repressor binds to the lac operator to inhibit transcription in E. coli. This inhibition can be relieved by adding lactose or isopropyl-β-D-thiogalactopyranoside (IPTG). lac repressor encoded by lacI
  14045..14063   +  promoter       T3 promoter: promoter for bacteriophage T3 RNA polymerase
>Addgene plasmid #143873 | TFORF0065 | addgene full sequence | sequence record 471137 | Addgene NGS Result
TTAATGTAGTCTTATGCAATACTCTTGTAGTCTTGCAACATGGTAACGATGAGTTAGCAACATGCCTTAC
AAGGAGAGAAAAAGCACCGTGCATGCCGATTGGTGGAAGTAAGGTGGTACGATCGTGCCTTATTAGGAAG
GCAACAGACGGGTCTGACATGGATTGGACGAACCACTGAATTGCCGCATTGCAGAGATATTGTATTTAAG
TGCCTAGCTCGATACATAAACGGGTCTCTCTGGTTAGACCAGATCTGAGCCTGGGAGCTCTCTGGCTAAC
TAGGGAACCCACTGCTTAAGCCTCAATAAAGCTTGCCTTGAGTGCTTCAAGTAGTGTGTGCCCGTCTGTT
GTGTGACTCTGGTAACTAGAGATCCCTCAGACCCTTTTAGTCAGTGTGGAAAATCTCTAGCAGTGGCGCC
CGAACAGGGACTTGAAAGCGAAAGGGAAACCAGAGGAGCTCTCTCGACGCAGGACTCGGCTTGCTGAAGC
GCGCACGGCAAGAGGCGAGGGGCGGCGACTGGTGAGTACGCCAAAAATTTTGACTAGCGGAGGCTAGAAG
GAGAGAGATGGGTGCGAGAGCGTCAGTATTAAGCGGGGGAGAATTAGATCGCGATGGGAAAAAATTCGGT
TAAGGCCAGGGGGAAAGAAAAAATATAAATTAAAACATATAGTATGGGCAAGCAGGGAGCTAGAACGATT
CGCAGTTAATCCTGGCCTGTTAGAAACATCAGAAGGCTGTAGACAAATACTGGGACAGCTACAACCATCC
CTTCAGACAGGATCAGAAGAACTTAGATCATTATATAATACAGTAGCAACCCTCTATTGTGTGCATCAAA
GGATAGAGATAAAAGACACCAAGGAAGCTTTAGACAAGATAGAGGAAGAGCAAAACAAAAGTAAGACCAC
CGCACAGCAAGCGGCCGCTGATCTTCAGACCTGGAGGAGGAGATATGAGGGACAATTGGAGAAGTGAATT
ATATAAATATAAAGTAGTAAAAATTGAACCATTAGGAGTAGCACCCACCAAGGCAAAGAGAAGAGTGGTG
CAGAGAGAAAAAAGAGCAGTGGGAATAGGAGCTTTGTTCCTTGGGTTCTTGGGAGCAGCAGGAAGCACTA
TGGGCGCAGCGTCAATGACGCTGACGGTACAGGCCAGACAATTATTGTCTGGTATAGTGCAGCAGCAGAA
CAATTTGCTGAGGGCTATTGAGGCGCAACAGCATCTGTTGCAACTCACAGTCTGGGGCATCAAGCAGCTC
CAGGCAAGAATCCTGGCTGTGGAAAGATACCTAAAGGATCAACAGCTCCTGGGGATTTGGGGTTGCTCTG
GAAAACTCATTTGCACCACTGCTGTGCCTTGGAATGCTAGTTGGAGTAATAAATCTCTGGAACAGATTTG
GAATCACACGACCTGGATGGAGTGGGACAGAGAAATTAACAATTACACAAGCTTAATACACTCCTTAATT
GAAGAATCGCAAAACCAGCAAGAAAAGAATGAACAAGAATTATTGGAATTAGATAAATGGGCAAGTTTGT
GGAATTGGTTTAACATAACAAATTGGCTGTGGTATATAAAATTATTCATAATGATAGTAGGAGGCTTGGT
AGGTTTAAGAATAGTTTTTGCTGTACTTTCTATAGTGAATAGAGTTAGGCAGGGATATTCACCATTATCG
TTTCAGACCCACCTCCCAACCCCGAGGGGACCCATGCATTGCATCTCAATTAGTCAGCAACCAGGTGTGG
AAAGTCCCCAGGCTCCCCAGCAGGCAGAAGTATGCAAAGCATGCGTCTCAATTAGTCAGCAACCATAGTC
CCGCCCCTAACTCCGCCCATCCCGCCCCTAACTCCGCCCAGTTCCGCCCATTCTCCGCCCCATGGCTGAC
TAATTTTTTTTATTTATGCAGAGGCCGAGGCCGCCTCGGCCTCTGAGCTATTCCAGAAGTAGTGAGGAGG
CTTTTTTGGAGGCCTAGGCTTTTGCAAAAAGCTTTCTAGAGGTACCACCGGAGCTTACCATGACCGAGTA
CAAGCCCACGGTGCGCCTCGCCACCCGCGACGACGTCCCCAGGGCCGTACGCACCCTCGCCGCCGCGTTC
GCCGACTACCCCGCCACGCGCCACACCGTCGATCCGGACCGCCACATCGAGCGGGTCACCGAGCTGCAAG
AACTCTTCCTCACGCGCGTCGGGCTCGACATCGGCAAGGTGTGGGTCGCGGACGACGGCGCCGCCGTGGC
GGTCTGGACCACGCCGGAGAGCGTCGAAGCGGGGGCGGTGTTCGCCGAGATCGGCCCGCGCATGGCCGAG
TTGAGCGGTTCCCGGCTGGCCGCGCAGCAACAGATGGAAGGCCTCCTGGCGCCGCACCGGCCCAAGGAGC
CCGCGTGGTTCCTGGCCACCGTCGGCGTCTCGCCCGACCACCAGGGCAAGGGTCTGGGCAGCGCCGTCGT
GCTCCCCGGAGTGGAGGCGGCCGAGCGCGCCGGGGTGCCCGCCTTCCTGGAGACCTCCGCGCCCCGCAAC
CTCCCCTTCTACGAGCGGCTCGGCTTCACCGTCACCGCCGACGTCGAGGTGCCCGAAGGACCGCGCACCT
GGTGCATGACCCGCAAGCCCGGTGCCAGTTAACGAATTCTAGATCTTGAGACAAATGGCAGTATTCATCC
ACAATTTTAAAAGAAAAGGGGGGATTGGGGGGTACAGTGCAGGGGAAAGAATAGTAGACATAATAGCAAC
AGACATACAAACTAAAGAATTACAAAAACAAATTACAAAAATTCAAAATTTTCGGGTTTATTACAGGGAC
AGCAGAGATCCACTTTGGCGCCGGCTCGAGGCCTGCAGGTGCAAAGATGGATAAAGTTTTAAACAGAGAG
GAATCTTTGCAGCTAATGGACCTTCTAGGTCTTGAAAGGAGTGGGAATTGGCTCCGGTGCCCGTCAGTGG
GCAGAGCGCACATCGCCCACAGTCCCCGAGAAGTTGGGGGGAGGGGTCGGCAATTGAACCGGTGCCTAGA
GAAGGTGGCGCGGGGTAAACTGGGAAAGTGATGTCGTGTACTGGCTCCGCCTTTTTCCCGAGGGTGGGGG
AGAACCGTATATAAGTGCAGTAGTCGCCGTGAACGTTCTTTTTCGCAACGGGTTTGCCGCCAGAACACAG
GTAAGTGCCGTGTGTGGTTCCCGCGGGCCTGGCCTCTTTACGGGTTATGGCCCTTGCGTGCCTTGAATTA
CTTCCACCTGGCTGCAGTACGTGATTCTTGATCCCGAGCTTCGGGTTGGAAGTGGGTGGGAGAGTTCGAG
GCCTTGCGCTTAAGGAGCCCCTTCGCCTCGTGCTTGAGTTGAGGCCTGGCCTGGGCGCTGGGGCCGCCGC
GTGCGAATCTGGTGGCACCTTCGCGCCTGTCTCGCTGCTTTCGATAAGTCTCTAGCCATTTAAAATTTTT
GATGACCTGCTGCGACGCTTTTTTTCTGGCAAGATAGTCTTGTAAATGCGGGCCAAGATCTGCACACTGG
TATTTCGGTTTTTGGGGCCGCGGGCGGCGACGGGGCCCGTGCGTCCCAGCGCACATGTTCGGCGAGGCGG
GGCCTGCGAGCGCGGCCACCGAGAATCGGACGGGGGTAGTCTCAAGCTGGCCGGCCTGCTCTGGTGCCTG
GCCTCGCGCCGCCGTGTATCGCCCCGCCCTGGGCGGCAAGGCTGGCCCGGTCGGCACCAGTTGCGTGAGC
GGAAAGATGGCCGCTTCCCGGCCCTGCTGCAGGGAGCTCAAAATGGAGGACGCGGCGCTCGGGAGAGCGG
GCGGGTGAGTCACCCACACAAAGGAAAAGGGCCTTTCCGTCCTCAGCCGTCGCTTCATGTGACTCCACGG
AGTACCGGGCGCCGTCCAGGCACCTCGATTAGTTCTCGAGCTTTTGGAGTACGTCGTCTTTAGGTTGGGG
GGAGGGGTTTTATGCGATGGAGTTTCCCCACACTGAGTGGGTGGAGACTGAAGTTAGGCCAGCTTGGCAC
TTGATGTAATTCTCCTTGGAATTTGCCCTTTTTGAGTTTGGATCTTGGTTCATTCTCAAGCCTCAGACAG
TGGTTCAAAGTTTTTTTCTTCCATTTCAGGTGTCGTGAGGCTAGCACCGCCACCATGATTGAAGACAAGG
GGCCTCGTGTTGCTGACTACTTTGTTGTAGCAGGATTAACTGATGTTTCAAAGCCTCTAGAAGAAGAAAT
TCACTTCAATGATGCTTGTCATAAAGTAGCTAAACCAAAAGAACCTATTACAGATGTTTCAGTTATTATC
AAATCTCTTGGGGAGGAAGTCCCACAGGATTATATCTGTATTGATGTTACCCCAACTGGATTGTCAGCTG
ATCTTAATAATGGAAGTCTTGTGGGGCCACAGATTTACCTTTGCTATAGAAGAGGAAGAGATAAGCCTCC
ACTTACAGATCTGGGGGTTTTATATGACTGGAAAGAAAGATTGAAACAGGGTTGTGAAATTATTCAGAGT
ACTCCCTATGGGCGCCCCGCAAATATTAGTGGGAGTACCTCATCACAAAGAATTTATATCACTTACCGAA
GAGCCTCTGAAAACATGACTCAGAATACGTTGGCTGTCACTGACATATGTATTATTATACCCAGTAAAGG
AGAAAGCCCACCACACACGTTCTGCAAAGTCGACAAGAATCTCAATAACAGTATGTGGGGATCAGCAGTA
TACTTGTGTTATAAAAAATCGGTGGCAAAGACGAACACTGTATCTTACAAAGCTGGCCTAATTTGTAGAT
ATCCTCAAGAAGATTATGAGTCATTCTCACTACCGGAATCTGTTCCTCTATTTTGTTTACCAATGGGTGC
AACCATTGAATGTTGGCCATCAAATAGCAAATACCCTCTGCCTGTATTTTCTACTTTTGTTTTAACTGGA
GCCTCAGCTGAAAAGGTTTATGGTGCTGCTATTCAGTTTTATGAACCATACTCTGAGGAGAATCTCACAG
AAAAGCAGAGACTTCTTTTGGGTTTAACATCAGCAGATGGGAAGTCTGATAGTTCCAAAACAATTCATAC
TAACAAATGCATCTGTCTTCTTTCTCACTGGCCTTTTTTTGATGCATTCAGGAAGTTTCTGACTTTTCTG
TATCGTTATTCCATCTCTGGGCCTCATGTCCTTCCAATTGAGAAGCATATTTCTCATTTTATGCATAAAG
TTCCTTTTCCATCTCCTCAGAGACCACGGATTTTAGTTCAGTTATCACCACATGATAATCTGATTCTCAG
TCAGCCTGTGTCTTCACCTCTTCCACTAAGTGGTGGCAAGTTTTCAACACTACTGCAGAATTTAGGCCCT
GAAAATGCTGTGACACTACTGGTGTTTGCAGTAACAGAACATAAAATTCTTATCCATTCCCTACGGCCAT
CCGTGCTTACTAGTGTGACAGAAGCATTAGTGTCTATGATTTTCCCTTTCCACTGGCCATGCCCGTATGT
TCCTCTCTGCCCACTGGCTTTAGCAGATGTCTTGAGTGCACCATGTCCATTCATAGTAGGGATTGATTCA
AGATACTTTGATCTCTATGATCCTCCACCAGATGTCAGTTGTGTTGATGTAGATACCAACACTATTTCTC
AAATTGGTGACAAGAAAAATGTAGCCTGGAAGATACTTCCAAAGAAGCCATGTAAAAATCTGATGAACAC
ACTGAATAATTTGCATCAGCAATTGGCAAAATTGCAGCAGAGACCGAGAGATGATGGACTCATGGATTTA
GCAATAAATGACTATGATTTTAATTCTGGAAAGAGGTTGCACATGATAGATTTGGAAATCCAAGAGGCAT
TTTTGTTTTTCATGGCCTCTATTTTAAAAGGTTACAGATCATACTTAAGGCCAATAACACAAGCCCCATC
TGAGACAGCCACAGATGCAGCCTCTCTCTTTGCCCTACAAGCTTTCTTAAGAAGCCGGGACCGGTCACAT
CAAAAATTCTATAACATGATGACCAAAACACAAATGTTTATTCGCTTCATTGAAGAATGTTCTTTTGTTA
GTGACAAAGATGCAAGCCTGGCATTTTTTGATGATTGTGTAGATAAAGTGGATATGGACAAGAGCGGTGA
AGTACGACTTATAGAACTGGATGAATCTTTCAAAAGTGAACACACTGTTTTTGTAACACCACCTGAGATC
CCCCACCTACCCAATGGTGAAGAACCCCCTTTACAGTACAGCTATAATGGATTTCCAGTTCTTAGGAACA
ATTTATTTGAAAGACCTGAAGGATTTCTACAAGCAAAGAAGAACAAATTGCCTTCAAAATCAAGTAGTCC
TAATAGCCCTTTGCCCATGTTCAGAAGAACAAAACAGGAAATTAAATCAGCCCATAAAATTGCAAAGAGG
TACTCTTCCATCCCTCAGATGTGGTCTAGGTGTCTACTGCGCCACTGTTATGGACTGTGGTTTATTTGTC
TCCCAGCTTATGTGAAAGTCTGTCATTCAAAAGTCAGGGCTCTGAAAACAGCATATGATGTGCTTAAAAA
AATGCAGTCAAAGAAGATGGATCCACCTGATGAGGTATGCTACCGCATTCTTATGCAACTCTGTGGACAA
TATGATCAGCCAGTGCTTGCAGTTCGAGTGCTTTTTGAAATGCAGAAAGCTGGTATTGACCCCAATGCCA
TTACTTATGGTTATTATAATAAGGCTGTTTTGGAAAGTACCTGGCCTTCAAGAAGTCGTAGTGGCTATTT
TCTTTGGACAAAAGTAAGAAATGTTGTTTTAGGAGTAACACAGTTCAAAAGAGCTTTAAAGAAGCATGCA
CACTTATCACAAACAACTCTCTCAGATGGCAGTGACCTGGATGCTGTTAGTCATGGCAGCATGGATAGTG
GTCATGGGACACACACTGTGGAGCAGGCACCTTTTAATACGGGTTTAATCAAAGTATATGCTACTGATGA
TAGATCTAGTACAGGTGGCCAGTCTGATCTTGGATATAATTCATTATCTAAAGATGAAGTTAGAAGAGGG
GATACATCTACTGAAGACATTCAAGAAGAAAAAGATAAAAAAGGGAGTGATTGTAGTTCCTTGTCAGAGA
GTGAGAGTACAAAAGGAAGTGCTGATTGCCTTCCTAAGCTCAGTTATCAAAATTCTTCCAGTATCGTTCG
CCTCACTGGTACAAGTAACAACAGTGCTGGTAAAATATCAGGAGAAAGCATGGAAAGCACACCTGAGCTG
CTCTTAATATCATCTCTTGAAGATACAAATGAAACACGAAACATTCAAAGTAGATGCTTCAGGAAAAGAC
ATAAAAGTGACAATGAAACTAATTTGCAGCAGCAAGTGGTCTGGGGAAATAGAAACCGTAATCTTAGTGG
AGGGGTACTGATGGGATTTATGCTCAATAGAATTAACCAGGAAGCAACCCCTGGAGATATAGTTGAAAAA
TTGGGAGCTGATGCAAAAATTCTTTCAAATGTTATCTCAAAAAGCACGAGACCAAATACTCTTGATATTG
GGAAGCCACCTTTAAGATCAAAAAGAGACAGTCTAGAAAAGGAATCTAGTGATGATGATACACCTTTTGA
TGGTTCTAACTATTTGGCAGATAAAGTGGATTCTCCTGTTATTTTTGACTTAGAAGACTTAGACAGTGAA
ACAGATGTATCAAAAGCAGGATGTGTTGCTACACAAAATCCCAAGAGGATTCAACGTATGAACAGCAGCT
TTTCAGTAAAACCTTTTGAAAAAACTGATGTCGCAACAGGATTTGATCCCCTCTCTCTTTTGGTTGCTGA
GACTGAACAGCAGCAAAAAGAAGAAGAGGAGGAGGATGAAGATGATAGCAAAAGCATTTCAACACCATCT
GCTAGGCGTGATTTAGCTGAAGAAATTGTGATGTATATGAATAACATGAGCAGTCCTTTGACAAGTCGTA
CACCAAGCATTGATTTACAACGGGCATGTGATGATAAATTAAATAAGAAAAGTCCACCATTGGTCAAGGC
ATGCAGAAGATCTAGTCTGCCTCCTAATTCTCCTAAGCCAGTGAGACTTACCAAATCTAAAAGTTACACA
AAAAGTGAGGAGAAACCAAGGGATAGACTTTGGTCTTCTCCAGCCTTCTCACCTACTTGCCCATTTAGGG
AAGAATCTCAGGATACATTAACCCACTCATCACCTTCATTTAACTTAGATACACTACTAGTACCTAAACT
AGATGTTCTAAGAAACAGTATGTTCACTGCTGGAAAAGGAGTTGCAGAGAAAGCAAGCAAATGGTATTCA
AGATTCACCATGTACACCACATCATCTAAGGATCAAAGTTCTGATCGTACCAGTCTTTCTTCAGTGGGAG
CCCAGGATTCTGAATCTACCTCTTTAACAGATGAAGATGTCTGCCATGAGTTGGAAGGACCTATCTCCTC
TCAAGAGACCAGTGCTACTTCAGGGACTAAGAGAATTGATCTCAGCCGAATAAGCCTGGAAAGTTCTGCA
TCCTTGGAAGGATCTCTGTCGAAGTTTGCCTTACCTGGGAAATCAGAAGTGACATCTTCCTTCAACGCGA
GTAATACAAATATCTTCCAGAACTATGCAATGGAGGTTCTCATCTCAAGTTGCTCTCGGTGTAGAACTTG
TGATTGTCTTGTCCATGATGAGGAAATCATGGCTGGCTGGACAGCAGATGATTCAAATCTCAATACTACA
TGCCCATTCTGTGGCAATATCTTCTTACCCTTTCTGAATATAGAAATAAGAGATTTAAGACGACCTGGAA
GATACTTTCTAAAGTCAAGCCCATCAACAGAAAATATGCACTTTCCATCCTCCATTTCAAGTCAGACGAG
GCAGTCTTGCATTTCAACATCAGCCTCTGGTCTTGACACATCTGCTCTCTCTGTTCAAGGGAATTTTGAT
CTAAATAGCAAATCTAAACTGCAGGAAAATTTTTGCACCCGAAGTATTCAGATCCCTGCTAATAGATCAA
AAACAGCTATGTCTAAATGTCCAATATTTCCAATGGCCAGGAGTATTAGTACTTCTGGCCCCTTGGATAA
GGAAGATACTGGAAGACAGAAGCTCATTTCTACAGGCAGCCTGCCAGCTACTTTACAAGGAGCTACAGAT
TCTTTAGGTTTAGAATGGCACCTTCCAAGTCCCGATCCTGTCACTGTTCCGTATCTTAGTCCTTTAGTGG
TATGGAAAGAACTTGAAAGCTTATTGGAAAATGAAGGTGATCATGCAATAACAGTAGCAGACTTTGTGGA
CCATCATCCAATTGTTTTTTGGAACCTGGTATGGTATTTCAGACGTCTTGACTTGCCCAGTAACTTACCT
GGATTGATTCTTTCTTCTGAGCACTGTAACAAGTATTCAAAGATTCCCCGCCACTGTATGTCTGAAGATA
GCAAATATGTTTTAATACAAATGTTATGGGACAATATGAAGTTACATCAGGATCCGGGACAGCCCTTGTA
CATTCTCTGGAATGCACACACCCAAAAATATCCAATGGTCCATTTATTGCAAAAAAGTGATAACTCATTT
AACCAGGAACTGTTGAAAAGTATGGTAAAAAGCATTAAAATGAATGATGTCTATGGACCAATGAGTCAGA
TTTTAGAGACACTGAATAAGTGTCCACATTTTAAAAGACAGAGGAGTTTATACAGAGAAATACTATTTCT
CTCACTTGTGGCACTGGGAAGAGAAAACATTGATATAGATGCTTTTGATAAAGAGTACAAGATGGCATAC
GATCGTCTCACACCTAGTCAAGTCAAGAGTACACACAACTGTGATAGACCACCAAGTACAGGGGTGATGG
AATGTCGAAAAACCTTTGGAGAACCTTATCTTTAGTAATGAACTAGTCCGTAACTTGAAAGTATTTCGAT
TTCTTGGCTTTATATATCTTGTGGAAAGGACGACAGATGAAAGCACTGTATCTGTACACGCGTTAAGTCG
ACAATCAACCTCTGGATTACAAAATTTGTGAAAGATTGACTGGTATTCTTAACTATGTTGCTCCTTTTAC
GCTATGTGGATACGCTGCTTTAATGCCTTTGTATCATGCTATTGCTTCCCGTATGGCTTTCATTTTCTCC
TCCTTGTATAAATCCTGGTTGCTGTCTCTTTATGAGGAGTTGTGGCCCGTTGTCAGGCAACGTGGCGTGG
TGTGCACTGTGTTTGCTGACGCAACCCCCACTGGTTGGGGCATTGCCACCACCTGTCAGCTCCTTTCCGG
GACTTTCGCTTTCCCCCTCCCTATTGCCACGGCGGAACTCATCGCCGCCTGCCTTGCCCGCTGCTGGACA
GGGGCTCGGCTGTTGGGCACTGACAATTCCGTGGTGTTGTCGGGGAAATCATCGTCCTTTCCTTGGCTGC
TCGCCTGTGTTGCCACCTGGATTCTGCGCGGGACGTCCTTCTGCTACGTCCCTTCGGCCCTCAATCCAGC
GGACCTTCCTTCCCGCGGCCTGCTGCCGGCTCTGCGGCCTCTTCCGCGTCTTCGCCTTCGCCCTCAGACG
AGTCGGATCTCCCTTTGGGCCGCCTCCCCGCGTCGACTTTAAGACCAATGACTTACAAGGCAGCTGTAGA
TCTTAGCCACTTTTTAAAAGAAAAGGGGGGACTGGAAGGGCTAATTCACTCCCAACGAAGACAAGATCTG
CTTTTTGCTTGTACTGGGTCTCTCTGGTTAGACCAGATCTGAGCCTGGGAGCTCTCTGGCTAACTAGGGA
ACCCACTGCTTAAGCCTCAATAAAGCTTGCCTTGAGTGCTTCAAGTAGTGTGTGCCCGTCTGTTGTGTGA
CTCTGGTAACTAGAGATCCCTCAGACCCTTTTAGTCAGTGTGGAAAATCTCTAGCAGTACGTATAGTAGT
TCATGTCATCTTATTATTCAGTATTTATAACTTGCAAAGAAATGAATATCAGAGAGTGAGAGGAACTTGT
TTATTGCAGCTTATAATGGTTACAAATAAAGCAATAGCATCACAAATTTCACAAATAAAGCATTTTTTTC
ACTGCATTCTAGTTGTGGTTTGTCCAAACTCATCAATGTATCTTATCATGTCTGGCTCTAGCTATCCCGC
CCCTAACTCCGCCCATCCCGCCCCTAACTCCGCCCAGTTCCGCCCATTCTCCGCCCCATGGCTGACTAAT
TTTTTTTATTTATGCAGAGGCCGAGGCCGCCTCGGCCTCTGAGCTATTCCAGAAGTAGTGAGGAGGCTTT
TTTGGAGGCCTAGGGACGTACCCAATTCGCCCTATAGTGAGTCGTATTACGCGCGCTCACTGGCCGTCGT
TTTACAACGTCGTGACTGGGAAAACCCTGGCGTTACCCAACTTAATCGCCTTGCAGCACATCCCCCTTTC
GCCAGCTGGCGTAATAGCGAAGAGGCCCGCACCGATCGCCCTTCCCAACAGTTGCGCAGCCTGAATGGCG
AATGGG
[124 nt withheld, positions 11417-11540]
C
[91 nt withheld, positions 11542-11632]
A
[49 nt withheld, positions 11634-11682]
CCTTTGACGTTGGAGTCCACGTTCTTT
[37 nt withheld, positions 11710-11746]
ACCCTATCTCGGTCTATTCTTTTGATTTATAAGGGATTTTGCCGATTTCGGCCTATTGGTTAAAAAATGA
GCTGATTTAACAAAAATTTAACGCGAATTTTAACAAAATATTAACGCTTACAATTTAGGTGGCACTTTTC
GGGGAAATGTGCGCGGAACCCCTATTTGTTTATTTTTCTAAATACATTCAAATATGTATCCGCTCATGAG
ACAATAACCCTGATAAATGCTTCAATAATATTGAAAAAGGAAGAGTATGAGTATTCAACATTTCCGTGTC
GCCCTTATTCCCTTTTTTGCGGCATTTTGCCTTCCTGTTTTTGCTCACCCAGAAACGCTGGTGAAAGTAA
AAGATGCTGAAGATCAGTTGGGTGCACGAGTGGGTTACATCGAACTGGATCTCAACAGCGGTAAGATCCT
TGAGAGTTTTCGCCCCGAAGAACGTTTTCCAATGATGAGCACTTTTAAAGTTCTGCTATGTGGCGCGGTA
TTATCCCGTATTGACGCCGGGCAAGAGCAACTCGGTCGCCGCATACACTATTCTCAGAATGACTTGGTTG
AGTACTCACCAGTCACAGAAAAGCATCTTACGGATGGCATGACAGTAAGAGAATTATGCAGTGCTGCCAT
AACCATGAGTGATAACACTGCGGCCAACTTACTTCTGACAACGATCGGAGGACCGAAGGAGCTAACCGCT
TTTTTGCACAACATGGGGGATCATGTAACTCGCCTTGATCGTTGGGAACCGGAGCTGAATGAAGCCATAC
CAAACGACGAGCGTGACACCACGATGCCTGTAGCAATGGCAACAACGTTGCGCAAACTATTAACTGGCGA
ACTACTTACTCTAGCTTCCCGGCAACAATTAATAGACTGGATGGAGGCGGATAAAGTTGCAGGACCACTT
CTGCGCTCGGCCCTTCCGGCTGGCTGGTTTATTGCTGATAAATCTGGAGCCGGTGAGCGTGGGTCTCGCG
GTATCATTGCAGCACTGGGGCCAGATGGTAAGCCCTCCCGTATCGTAGTTATCTACACGACGGGGAGTCA
GGCAACTATGGATGAACGAAATAGACAGATCGCTGAGATAGGTGCCTCACTGATTAAGCATTGGTAACTG
TCAGACCAAGTTTACTCATATATACTTTAGATTGATTTAAAACTTCATTTTTAATTTAAAAGGATCTAGG
TGAAGATCCTTTTTGATAATCTCATGACCAAAATCCCTTAACGTGAGTTTTCGTTCCACTGAGCGTCAGA
CCCCGTAGAAAAGATCAAAGGATCTTCTTGAGATCCTTTTTTTCTGCGCGTAATCTGCTGCTTGCAAACA
AAAAAACCACCGCTACCAGCGGTGGTTTGTTTGCCGGATCAAGAGCTACCAACTCTTTTTCCGAAGGTAA
CTGGCTTCAGCAGAGCGCAGATACCAAATACTGTTCTTCTAGTGTAGCCGTAGTTAGGCCACCACTTCAA
GAACTCTGTAGCACCGCCTACATACCTCGCTCTGCTAATCCTGTTACCAGTGGCTGCTGCCAGTGGCGAT
AAGTCGTGTCTTACCGGGTTGGACTCAAGACGATAGTTACCGGATAAGGCGCAGCGGTCGGGCTGAACGG
GGGGTTCGTGCACACAGCCCAGCTTGGAGCGAACGACCTACACCGAACTGAGATACCTACAGCGTGAGCT
ATGAGAAAGCGCCACGCTTCCCGAAGGGAGAAAGGCGGACAGGTATCCGGTAAGCGGCAGGGTCGGAACA
GGAGAGCGCACGAGGGAGCTTCCAGGGGGAAACGCCTGGTATCTTTATAGTCCTGTCGGGTTTCGCCACC
TCTGACTTGAGCGTCGATTTTTGTGATGCTCGTCAGGGGGGCGGAGCCTATGGAAAAACGCCAGCAACGC
GGCCTTTTTACGGTTCCTGGCCTTTTGCTGGCCTTTTGCTCACATGTTCTTTCCTGCGTTATCCCCTGAT
TCTGTGGATAACCGTATTACCGCCTTTGAGTGAGCTGATACCGCTCGCCGCAGCCGAACGACCGAGCGCA
GCGAGTCAGTGAGCGAGGAAGCGGAAGAGCGCCCAATACGCAAACCGCCTCTCCCCGCGCGTTGGCCGAT
TCATTAATGCAGCTGGCACGACAGGTTTCCCGACTGGAAAGCGGGCAGTGAGCGCAACGCAATTAATGTG
AGTTAGCTCACTCATTAGGCACCCCAGGCTTTACACTTTATGCTTCCGGCTCGTATGTTGTGTGGAATTG
TGAGCGGATAACAATTTCACACAGGAAACAGCTATGACCATGATTACGCCAAGCGCGCAATTAACCCTCA
CTAAAGGGAACAAAAGCTGGAGCTGCAAGC
