>Addgene plasmid #143873 | TFORF0065 | depositor partial sequence | sequence record 283746 | Insert
ACCGCCACCATGATTGAAGACAAGGGGCCTCGTGTTGCTGACTACTTTGTTGTAGCAGGATTAACTGATG
TTTCAAAGCCTCTAGAAGAAGAAATTCACTTCAATGATGCTTGTCATAAAGTAGCTAAACCAAAAGAACC
TATTACAGATGTTTCAGTTATTATCAAATCTCTTGGGGAGGAAGTCCCACAGGATTATATCTGTATTGAT
GTTACCCCAACTGGATTGTCAGCTGATCTTAATAATGGAAGTCTTGTGGGGCCACAGATTTACCTTTGCT
ATAGAAGAGGAAGAGATAAGCCTCCACTTACAGATCTGGGGGTTTTATATGACTGGAAAGAAAGATTGAA
ACAGGGTTGTGAAATTATTCAGAGTACTCCCTATGGGCGCCCCGCAAATATTAGTGGGAGTACCTCATCA
CAAAGAATTTATATCACTTACCGAAGAGCCTCTGAAAACATGACTCAGAATACGTTGGCTGTCACTGACA
TATGTATTATTATACCCAGTAAAGGAGAAAGCCCACCACACACGTTCTGCAAAGTCGACAAGAATCTCAA
TAACAGTATGTGGGGATCAGCAGTATACTTGTGTTATAAAAAATCGGTGGCAAAGACGAACACTGTATCT
TACAAAGCTGGCCTAATTTGTAGATATCCTCAAGAAGATTATGAGTCATTCTCACTACCGGAATCTGTTC
CTCTATTTTGTTTACCAATGGGTGCAACCATTGAATGTTGGCCATCAAATAGCAAATACCCTCTGCCTGT
ATTTTCTACTTTTGTTTTAACTGGAGCCTCAGCTGAAAAGGTTTATGGTGCTGCTATTCAGTTTTATGAA
CCATACTCTGAGGAGAATCTCACAGAAAAGCAGAGACTTCTTTTGGGTTTAACATCAGCAGATGGGAAGT
CTGATAGTTCCAAAACAATTCATACTAACAAATGCATCTGTCTTCTTTCTCACTGGCCTTTTTTTGATGC
ATTCAGGAAGTTTCTGACTTTTCTGTATCGTTATTCCATCTCTGGGCCTCATGTCCTTCCAATTGAGAAG
CATATTTCTCATTTTATGCATAAAGTTCCTTTTCCATCTCCTCAGAGACCACGGATTTTAGTTCAGTTAT
CACCACATGATAATCTGATTCTCAGTCAGCCTGTGTCTTCACCTCTTCCACTAAGTGGTGGCAAGTTTTC
AACACTACTGCAGAATTTAGGCCCTGAAAATGCTGTGACACTACTGGTGTTTGCAGTAACAGAACATAAA
ATTCTTATCCATTCCCTACGGCCATCCGTGCTTACTAGTGTGACAGAAGCATTAGTGTCTATGATTTTCC
CTTTCCACTGGCCATGCCCGTATGTTCCTCTCTGCCCACTGGCTTTAGCAGATGTCTTGAGTGCACCATG
TCCATTCATAGTAGGGATTGATTCAAGATACTTTGATCTCTATGATCCTCCACCAGATGTCAGTTGTGTT
GATGTAGATACCAACACTATTTCTCAAATTGGTGACAAGAAAAATGTAGCCTGGAAGATACTTCCAAAGA
AGCCATGTAAAAATCTGATGAACACACTGAATAATTTGCATCAGCAATTGGCAAAATTGCAGCAGAGACC
GAGAGATGATGGACTCATGGATTTAGCAATAAATGACTATGATTTTAATTCTGGAAAGAGGTTGCACATG
ATAGATTTGGAAATCCAAGAGGCATTTTTGTTTTTCATGGCCTCTATTTTAAAAGGTTACAGATCATACT
TAAGGCCAATAACACAAGCCCCATCTGAGACAGCCACAGATGCAGCCTCTCTCTTTGCCCTACAAGCTTT
CTTAAGAAGCCGGGACCGGTCACATCAAAAATTCTATAACATGATGACCAAAACACAAATGTTTATTCGC
TTCATTGAAGAATGTTCTTTTGTTAGTGACAAAGATGCAAGCCTGGCATTTTTTGATGATTGTGTAGATA
AAGTGGATATGGACAAGAGCGGTGAAGTACGACTTATAGAACTGGATGAATCTTTCAAAAGTGAACACAC
TGTTTTTGTAACACCACCTGAGATCCCCCACCTACCCAATGGTGAAGAACCCCCTTTACAGTACAGCTAT
AATGGATTTCCAGTTCTTAGGAACAATTTATTTGAAAGACCTGAAGGATTTCTACAAGCAAAGAAGAACA
AATTGCCTTCAAAATCAAGTAGTCCTAATAGCCCTTTGCCCATGTTCAGAAGAACAAAACAGGAAATTAA
ATCAGCCCATAAAATTGCAAAGAGGTACTCTTCCATCCCTCAGATGTGGTCTAGGTGTCTACTGCGCCAC
TGTTATGGACTGTGGTTTATTTGTCTCCCAGCTTATGTGAAAGTCTGTCATTCAAAAGTCAGGGCTCTGA
AAACAGCATATGATGTGCTTAAAAAAATGCAGTCAAAGAAGATGGATCCACCTGATGAGGTATGCTACCG
CATTCTTATGCAACTCTGTGGACAATATGATCAGCCAGTGCTTGCAGTTCGAGTGCTTTTTGAAATGCAG
AAAGCTGGTATTGACCCCAATGCCATTACTTATGGTTATTATAATAAGGCTGTTTTGGAAAGTACCTGGC
CTTCAAGAAGTCGTAGTGGCTATTTTCTTTGGACAAAAGTAAGAAATGTTGTTTTAGGAGTAACACAGTT
CAAAAGAGCTTTAAAGAAGCATGCACACTTATCACAAACAACTCTCTCAGATGGCAGTGACCTGGATGCT
GTTAGTCATGGCAGCATGGATAGTGGTCATGGGACACACACTGTGGAGCAGGCACCTTTTAATACGGGTT
TAATCAAAGTATATGCTACTGATGATAGATCTAGTACAGGTGGCCAGTCTGATCTTGGATATAATTCATT
ATCTAAAGATGAAGTTAGAAGAGGGGATACATCTACTGAAGACATTCAAGAAGAAAAAGATAAAAAAGGG
AGTGATTGTAGTTCCTTGTCAGAGAGTGAGAGTACAAAAGGAAGTGCTGATTGCCTTCCTAAGCTCAGTT
ATCAAAATTCTTCCAGTATCGTTCGCCTCACTGGTACAAGTAACAACAGTGCTGGTAAAATATCAGGAGA
AAGCATGGAAAGCACACCTGAGCTGCTCTTAATATCATCTCTTGAAGATACAAATGAAACACGAAACATT
CAAAGTAGATGCTTCAGGAAAAGACATAAAAGTGACAATGAAACTAATTTGCAGCAGCAAGTGGTCTGGG
GAAATAGAAACCGTAATCTTAGTGGAGGGGTACTGATGGGATTTATGCTCAATAGAATTAACCAGGAAGC
AACCCCTGGAGATATAGTTGAAAAATTGGGAGCTGATGCAAAAATTCTTTCAAATGTTATCTCAAAAAGC
ACGAGACCAAATACTCTTGATATTGGGAAGCCACCTTTAAGATCAAAAAGAGACAGTCTAGAAAAGGAAT
CTAGTGATGATGATACACCTTTTGATGGTTCTAACTATTTGGCAGATAAAGTGGATTCTCCTGTTATTTT
TGACTTAGAAGACTTAGACAGTGAAACAGATGTATCAAAAGCAGGATGTGTTGCTACACAAAATCCCAAG
AGGATTCAACGTATGAACAGCAGCTTTTCAGTAAAACCTTTTGAAAAAACTGATGTCGCAACAGGATTTG
ATCCCCTCTCTCTTTTGGTTGCTGAGACTGAACAGCAGCAAAAAGAAGAAGAGGAGGAGGATGAAGATGA
TAGCAAAAGCATTTCAACACCATCTGCTAGGCGTGATTTAGCTGAAGAAATTGTGATGTATATGAATAAC
ATGAGCAGTCCTTTGACAAGTCGTACACCAAGCATTGATTTACAACGGGCATGTGATGATAAATTAAATA
AGAAAAGTCCACCATTGGTCAAGGCATGCAGAAGATCTAGTCTGCCTCCTAATTCTCCTAAGCCAGTGAG
ACTTACCAAATCTAAAAGTTACACAAAAAGTGAGGAGAAACCAAGGGATAGACTTTGGTCTTCTCCAGCC
TTCTCACCTACTTGCCCATTTAGGGAAGAATCTCAGGATACATTAACCCACTCATCACCTTCATTTAACT
TAGATACACTACTAGTACCTAAACTAGATGTTCTAAGAAACAGTATGTTCACTGCTGGAAAAGGAGTTGC
AGAGAAAGCAAGCAAATGGTATTCAAGATTCACCATGTACACCACATCATCTAAGGATCAAAGTTCTGAT
CGTACCAGTCTTTCTTCAGTGGGAGCCCAGGATTCTGAATCTACCTCTTTAACAGATGAAGATGTCTGCC
ATGAGTTGGAAGGACCTATCTCCTCTCAAGAGACCAGTGCTACTTCAGGGACTAAGAGAATTGATCTCAG
CCGAATAAGCCTGGAAAGTTCTGCATCCTTGGAAGGATCTCTGTCGAAGTTTGCCTTACCTGGGAAATCA
GAAGTGACATCTTCCTTCAACGCGAGTAATACAAATATCTTCCAGAACTATGCAATGGAGGTTCTCATCT
CAAGTTGCTCTCGGTGTAGAACTTGTGATTGTCTTGTCCATGATGAGGAAATCATGGCTGGCTGGACAGC
AGATGATTCAAATCTCAATACTACATGCCCATTCTGTGGCAATATCTTCTTACCCTTTCTGAATATAGAA
ATAAGAGATTTAAGACGACCTGGAAGATACTTTCTAAAGTCAAGCCCATCAACAGAAAATATGCACTTTC
CATCCTCCATTTCAAGTCAGACGAGGCAGTCTTGCATTTCAACATCAGCCTCTGGTCTTGACACATCTGC
TCTCTCTGTTCAAGGGAATTTTGATCTAAATAGCAAATCTAAACTGCAGGAAAATTTTTGCACCCGAAGT
ATTCAGATCCCTGCTAATAGATCAAAAACAGCTATGTCTAAATGTCCAATATTTCCAATGGCCAGGAGTA
TTAGTACTTCTGGCCCCTTGGATAAGGAAGATACTGGAAGACAGAAGCTCATTTCTACAGGCAGCCTGCC
AGCTACTTTACAAGGAGCTACAGATTCTTTAGGTTTAGAATGGCACCTTCCAAGTCCCGATCCTGTCACT
GTTCCGTATCTTAGTCCTTTAGTGGTATGGAAAGAACTTGAAAGCTTATTGGAAAATGAAGGTGATCATG
CAATAACAGTAGCAGACTTTGTGGACCATCATCCAATTGTTTTTTGGAACCTGGTATGGTATTTCAGACG
TCTTGACTTGCCCAGTAACTTACCTGGATTGATTCTTTCTTCTGAGCACTGTAACAAGTATTCAAAGATT
CCCCGCCACTGTATGTCTGAAGATAGCAAATATGTTTTAATACAAATGTTATGGGACAATATGAAGTTAC
ATCAGGATCCGGGACAGCCCTTGTACATTCTCTGGAATGCACACACCCAAAAATATCCAATGGTCCATTT
ATTGCAAAAAAGTGATAACTCATTTAACCAGGAACTGTTGAAAAGTATGGTAAAAAGCATTAAAATGAAT
GATGTCTATGGACCAATGAGTCAGATTTTAGAGACACTGAATAAGTGTCCACATTTTAAAAGACAGAGGA
GTTTATACAGAGAAATACTATTTCTCTCACTTGTGGCACTGGGAAGAGAAAACATTGATATAGATGCTTT
TGATAAAGAGTACAAGATGGCATACGATCGTCTCACACCTAGTCAAGTCAAGAGTACACACAACTGTGAT
AGACCACCAAGTACAGGGGTGATGGAATGTCGAAAAACCTTTGGAGAACCTTATCTTTAGTAATGAACTA
GTCCGTAACTTGAAAGTATTTCGATTTCTTGGCTTTATATATCTTGTGGAAAGGACGACAGATGAAAGCA
CTGTATCTGTAC
