>Addgene plasmid #143873 | TFORF0065 | depositor partial sequence | sequence record 283747 | Barcode
CAGATGAAAGCACTGTATCTGTAC
